>Addgene plasmid #128076 | NaVAe1 FL pIRES | addgene full sequence | sequence record 260093 | Addgene NGS Result
TAGTTATTAATAGTAATCAATTACGGGGTCATTAGTTCATAGCCCATATATGGAGTTCCGCGTTACATAA
CTTACGGTAAATGGCCCGCCTGGCTGACCGCCCAACGACCCCCGCCCATTGACGTCAATAATGACGTATG
TTCCCATAGTAACGCCAATAGGGACTTTCCATTGACGTCAATGGGTGGAGTATTTACGGTAAACTGCCCA
CTTGGCAGTACATCAAGTGTATCATATGCCAAGTACGCCCCCTATTGACGTCAATGACGGTAAATGGCCC
GCCTGGCATTATGCCCAGTACATGACCTTATGGGACTTTCCTACTTGGCAGTACATCTACGTATTAGTCA
TCGCTATTACCATGGTGATGCGGTTTTGGCAGTACATCAATGGGCGTGGATAGCGGTTTGACTCACGGGG
ATTTCCAAGTCTCCACCCCATTGACGTCAATGGGAGTTTGTTTTGGCACCAAAATCAACGGGACTTTCCA
AAATGTCGTAACAACTCCGCCCCATTGACGCAAATGGGCGGTAGGCGTGTACGGTGGGAGGTCTATATAA
GCAGAGCTGGTTTAGTGAACCGTCAGATCCGCTAGCATGAGCGAGCGGCAACCGGATTTGGTGGGGCATA
AAGTACAGCACCCGGAGGATGAGACCCTGCGTGGTCGCCTGGCCTGGTTTATCGACCGGCCGGGGACGCA
GTACTTTATCGTCGGCCTGATCCTGGTCAATGCGATCACCCTCGGGCTGATGACCTCGCCGGAGGTCACC
GCCTACCTGCAGCCCTGGTTGGGCTGGGTGAACACCTTTATCATCGCCGCCTTCGTGGTGGAGATCTCCC
TGCGAATCATCGCCGATGGGCCCCGGTTCGTGCGCAGCGGTTGGAATCTGTTCGACTTCTCCGTAGTGGC
GATCTCTCTGGTGCCGGACTCTGGGGCCTTCTCGGTGCTGCGGGCGCTGCGCATCCTGAAGGTGTTGCGA
CTGTTCTCGATGGTCCCGCGCCTGCGCAGGATCGTCGAGGCGTTGCTCCGCGCCATCCCGGGGATCGCCT
GGATCGCCCTGCTGCTGTTGGTGATCTTCTACGTGTTCGCGGTGATGGGGACGAAGCTCTTTGCCCAGAG
CTTCCCGGAGTGGTTCGGCACCCTCGGGGCCAGCATGTACACGCTGTTCCAGGTGATGACCCTGGAGAGC
TGGTCCATGGGCATCGCCCGCCCGGTGATCGAGGCCTACCCCTGGGCCTGGATCTATTTCGTAAGCTTTA
TCCTGGTCTCCTCCTTCACGGTGCTGAACCTGTTCATCGGCATCATCATCGAGAGCATGCAATCCGCCCA
CTGGGAGGCGGAGGACGCCAAGCGGATCGAGCAGGAGCAGCGGGCCCACGACGAGCGCCTGGAGATGCTG
CAGTTGATCCGCGATCTCAGCAGCAAGGTCGACCGGCTGGAACGTCGCTCCGGCAAGCGGTAAGAGCTCA
AGCTTCGAATTCTGCAGTCGACGGTACCGCGGGCCCGGGATCCGCCCCTCTCCCTCCCCCCCCCCTAACG
TTACTGGCCGAAGCCGCTTGGAATAAGGCCGGTGTGCGTTTGTCTATATGTTATTTTCCACCATATTGCC
GTCTTTTGGCAATGTGAGGGCCCGGAAACCTGGCCCTGTCTTCTTGACGAGCATTCCTAGGGGTCTTTCC
CCTCTCGCCAAAGGAATGCAAGGTCTGTTGAATGTCGTGAAGGAAGCAGTTCCTCTGGAAGCTTCTTGAA
GACAAACAACGTCTGTAGCGACCCTTTGCAGGCAGCGGAACCCCCCACCTGGCGACAGGTGCCTCTGCGG
CCAAAAGCCACGTGTATAAGATACACCTGCAAAGGCGGCACAACCCCAGTGCCACGTTGTGAGTTGGATA
GTTGTGGAAAGAGTCAAATGGCTCTCCTCAAGCGTATTCAACAAGGGGCTGAAGGATGCCCAGAAGGTAC
CCCATTGTATGGGATCTGATCTGGGGCCTCGGTACACATGCTTTACATGTGTTTAGTCGAGGTTAAAAAA
ACGTCTAGGCCCCCCGAACCACGGGGACGTGGTTTTCCTTTGAAAAACACGATGATAATATGGCCACAAC
CATGGTGAGCAAGGGCGAGGAGCTGTTCACCGGGGTGGTGCCCATCCTGGTCGAGCTGGACGGCGACGTA
AACGGCCACAAGTTCAGCGTGTCCGGCGAGGGCGAGGGCGATGCCACCTACGGCAAGCTGACCCTGAAGT
TCATCTGCACCACCGGCAAGCTGCCCGTGCCCTGGCCCACCCTCGTGACCACCCTGACCTACGGCGTGCA
GTGCTTCAGCCGCTACCCCGACCACATGAAGCAGCACGACTTCTTCAAGTCCGCCATGCCCGAAGGCTAC
GTCCAGGAGCGCACCATCTTCTTCAAGGACGACGGCAACTACAAGACCCGCGCCGAGGTGAAGTTCGAGG
GCGACACCCTGGTGAACCGCATCGAGCTGAAGGGCATCGACTTCAAGGAGGACGGCAACATCCTGGGGCA
CAAGCTGGAGTACAACTACAACAGCCACAACGTCTATATCATGGCCGACAAGCAGAAGAACGGCATCAAG
GTGAACTTCAAGATCCGCCACAACATCGAGGACGGCAGCGTGCAGCTCGCCGACCACTACCAGCAGAACA
CCCCCATCGGCGACGGCCCCGTGCTGCTGCCCGACAACCACTACCTGAGCACCCAGTCCGCCCTGAGCAA
AGACCCCAACGAGAAGCGCGATCACATGGTCCTGCTGGAGTTCGTGACCGCCGCCGGGATCACTCTCGGC
ATGGACGAGCTGTACAAGTAAAGCGGCCGCGACTCTAGATCATAATCAGCCATACCACATTTGTAGAGGT
TTTACTTGCTTTAAAAAACCTCCCACACCTCCCCCTGAACCTGAAACATAAAATGAATGCAATTGTTGTT
GTTAACTTGTTTATTGCAGCTTATAATGGTTACAAATAAAGCAATAGCATCACAAATTTCACAAATAAAG
CATTTTTTTCACTGCATTCTAGTTGTGGTTTGTCCAAACTCATCAATGTATCTTAAGGCGTAAATTGTAA
GCGTTAATATTTTGTTAAAATTCGCGTTAAATTTTTGTTAAATCAGCTCATTTTTTAACCAATAGGCCGA
AATCGGCAAAATCCCTTATAAATCAAAAGAATAGACCGAGATAGGGT
[37 nt withheld, positions 3198-3234]
AAAGAACGTGGACTCCAACGTCAAAGG
[49 nt withheld, positions 3262-3310]
T
[91 nt withheld, positions 3312-3402]
G
[124 nt withheld, positions 3404-3527]
CAGGTGGCACTTTTCGGGGAAATGTGCGCGGAACCCCTATTTGTTTATTTTTCTAAATACATTCAAATAT
GTATCCGCTCATGAGACAATAACCCTGATAAATGCTTCAATAATATTGAAAAAGGAAGAGTCCTGAGGCG
GAAAGAACCAGCTGTGGAATGTGTGTCAGTTAGGGTGTGGAAAGTCCCCAGGCTCCCCAGCAGGCAGAAG
TATGCAAAGCATGCATCTCAATTAGTCAGCAACCAGGTGTGGAAAGTCCCCAGGCTCCCCAGCAGGCAGA
AGTATGCAAAGCATGCATCTCAATTAGTCAGCAACCATAGTCCCGCCCCTAACTCCGCCCATCCCGCCCC
TAACTCCGCCCAGTTCCGCCCATTCTCCGCCCCATGGCTGACTAATTTTTTTTATTTATGCAGAGGCCGA
GGCCGCCTCGGCCTCTGAGCTATTCCAGAAGTAGTGAGGAGGCTTTTTTGGAGGCCTAGGCTTTTGCAAA
GATCGATCAAGAGACAGGATGAGGATCGTTTCGCATGATTGAACAAGATGGATTGCACGCAGGTTCTCCG
GCCGCTTGGGTGGAGAGGCTATTCGGCTATGACTGGGCACAACAGACAATCGGCTGCTCTGATGCCGCCG
TGTTCCGGCTGTCAGCGCAGGGGCGCCCGGTTCTTTTTGTCAAGACCGACCTGTCCGGTGCCCTGAATGA
ACTGCAAGACGAGGCAGCGCGGCTATCGTGGCTGGCCACGACGGGCGTTCCTTGCGCAGCTGTGCTCGAC
GTTGTCACTGAAGCGGGAAGGGACTGGCTGCTATTGGGCGAAGTGCCGGGGCAGGATCTCCTGTCATCTC
ACCTTGCTCCTGCCGAGAAAGTATCCATCATGGCTGATGCAATGCGGCGGCTGCATACGCTTGATCCGGC
TACCTGCCCATTCGACCACCAAGCGAAACATCGCATCGAGCGAGCACGTACTCGGATGGAAGCCGGTCTT
GTCGATCAGGATGATCTGGACGAAGAGCATCAGGGGCTCGCGCCAGCCGAACTGTTCGCCAGGCTCAAGG
CGAGCATGCCCGACGGCGAGGATCTCGTCGTGACCCATGGCGATGCCTGCTTGCCGAATATCATGGTGGA
AAATGGCCGCTTTTCTGGATTCATCGACTGTGGCCGGCTGGGTGTGGCGGACCGCTATCAGGACATAGCG
TTGGCTACCCGTGATATTGCTGAAGAGCTTGGCGGCGAATGGGCTGACCGCTTCCTCGTGCTTTACGGTA
TCGCCGCTCCCGATTCGCAGCGCATCGCCTTCTATCGCCTTCTTGACGAGTTCTTCTGAGCGGGACTCTG
GGGTTCGAAATGACCGACCAAGCGACGCCCAACCTGCCATCACGAGATTTCGATTCCACCGCCGCCTTCT
ATGAAAGGTTGGGCTTCGGAATCGTTTTCCGGGACGCCGGCTGGATGATCCTCCAGCGCGGGGATCTCAT
GCTGGAGTTCTTCGCCCACCCTAGGGGGAGGCTAACTGAAACACGGAAGGAGACAATACCGGAAGGAACC
CGCGCTATGACGGCAATAAAAAGACAGAATAAAACGCACGGTGTTGGGTCGTTTGTTCATAAACGCGGGG
TTCGGTCCCAGGGCTGGCACTCTGTCGATACCCCACCGAGACCCCATTGGGGCCAATACGCCCGCGTTTC
TTCCTTTTCCCCACCCCACCCCCCAAGTTCGGGTGAAGGCCCAGGGCTCGCAGCCAACGTCGGGGCGGCA
GGCCCTGCCATAGCCTCAGGTTACTCATATATACTTTAGATTGATTTAAAACTTCATTTTTAATTTAAAA
GGATCTAGGTGAAGATCCTTTTTGATAATCTCATGACCAAAATCCCTTAACGTGAGTTTTCGTTCCACTG
AGCGTCAGACCCCGTAGAAAAGATCAAAGGATCTTCTTGAGATCCTTTTTTTCTGCGCGTAATCTGCTGC
TTGCAAACAAAAAAACCACCGCTACCAGCGGTGGTTTGTTTGCCGGATCAAGAGCTACCAACTCTTTTTC
CGAAGGTAACTGGCTTCAGCAGAGCGCAGATACCAAATACTGTTCTTCTAGTGTAGCCGTAGTTAGGCCA
CCACTTCAAGAACTCTGTAGCACCGCCTACATACCTCGCTCTGCTAATCCTGTTACCAGTGGCTGCTGCC
AGTGGCGATAAGTCGTGTCTTACCGGGTTGGACTCAAGACGATAGTTACCGGATAAGGCGCAGCGGTCGG
GCTGAACGGGGGGTTCGTGCACACAGCCCAGCTTGGAGCGAACGACCTACACCGAACTGAGATACCTACA
GCGTGAGCTATGAGAAAGCGCCACGCTTCCCGAAGGGAGAAAGGCGGACAGGTATCCGGTAAGCGGCAGG
GTCGGAACAGGAGAGCGCACGAGGGAGCTTCCAGGGGGAAACGCCTGGTATCTTTATAGTCCTGTCGGGT
TTCGCCACCTCTGACTTGAGCGTCGATTTTTGTGATGCTCGTCAGGGGGGCGGAGCCTATGGAAAAACGC
CAGCAACGCGGCCTTTTTACGGTTCCTGGCCTTTTGCTGGCCTTTTGCTCACATGTTCTTTCCTGCGTTA
TCCCCTGATTCTGTGGATAACCGTATTACCGCCATGCAT
Features (pLannotate 1.2.2; 15 found; start..end, strand, type, name):
     61..364     +  enhancer       CMV enhancer: human cytomegalovirus immediate early enhancer
    365..568     +  promoter       CMV promoter: human cytomegalovirus (CMV) immediate early promoter
   1464..1513    +  misc_feature   MCS (fragment): multiple cloning site
   1515..2101    +  misc_feature   IRES2: internal ribosome entry site (IRES) of the encephalomyocarditis virus (EMCV)
   2102..2821    +  CDS            EGFP: the original enhanced GFP (Yang et al., 1996) mammalian codon-optimized
   2838..2921    +  CDS            large T antigen (fragment): large T antigen from SV40 (simian virus 40)
   2944..3065    +  polyA_signal   SV40 poly(A) signal: SV40 polyadenylation signal
   3099..3527    -  rep_origin     f1 ori (sequence partly withheld): f1 bacteriophage origin of replication; arrow indicates direction of (+) strand synthesis
   3554..3658    +  promoter       AmpR promoter: bla
   3660..4017    +  promoter       SV40 promoter: SV40 enhancer and early promoter
   4052..4846    +  CDS            NeoR/KanR: aminoglycoside phosphotransferase from Tn5; aph(3')-II (or nptII); confers resistance to neomycin, kanamycin, and G418 (Geneticin®)
   4867..5019    +  CDS            ble (fragment): BLE_KLEPN - Experimental evidence at protein level: Swiss-Prot protein existence level 1. Binding protein with a strong affinity to the bleomycin family of antibiotics. Binds to CL990; an antimitotic-antibiotic compound. From Klebsiella pneumoniae.
   5078..5125    +  polyA_signal   HSV TK poly(A) signal: herpes simplex virus thymidine kinase polyadenylation signal (Cole and Stacy, 1985)
   5216..5232    -  polyA_signal   bGH poly(A) signal (fragment): bovine growth hormone polyadenylation signal
   5454..6042    +  rep_origin     ori: high-copy-number ColE1/pMB1/pBR322/pUC origin of replication
