[The description below was written by a language model from this plasmid's Addgene catalogue record and pLannotate feature annotations shown in this document.]
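Description:
NaVAe1 FL pIRES is a 6,156-bp mammalian expression plasmid carrying the full-length ("FL") bacterial voltage-gated sodium channel NaVAe1 from Alkalilimnicola ehrlichii in a pIRES-type backbone. The feature layout corresponds to a bicistronic IRES2-EGFP design. It replicates in E. coli from a high-copy ColE1/pUC origin and is selected with kanamycin. Resistance comes from a Tn5 NeoR/KanR (aminoglycoside phosphotransferase) gene placed behind tandem bacterial (AmpR-type) and SV40 early promoters and followed by an HSV TK polyadenylation signal, so the same marker could also confer G418 resistance in mammalian cells. An f1 origin is present as well. The short large T antigen, ble and bGH poly(A) fragments appear to be partial annotation matches to backbone sequence rather than functional elements.

The expression unit is driven by the human CMV immediate-early enhancer and promoter. The annotation software did not label the channel coding sequence, but an unannotated stretch of roughly 900 bp lies between the CMV promoter and the residual multiple cloning site. This is the expected location of the NaVAe1 insert, consistent with the CMV forward sequencing primer listed in the record. Downstream, an EMCV internal ribosome entry site (IRES2) directs translation of EGFP from the same transcript, which ends at an SV40 poly(A) signal. Because the channel and EGFP are made as separate proteins from one mRNA, green fluorescence marks transfected cells without a tag being fused to the channel. No epitope tags are recorded or annotated. The stated purpose is expression of NaVAe1 in mammalian cells, and the associated publication concerns how a temperature-sensitive domain controls voltage-gated channel activation, so the plasmid was probably used for functional studies of the channel in fluorescence-identified cells.
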