Addgene plasmid #128076: NaVAe1 FL pIRES
Purpose: Mammalian cell expression vector for NaVAe1 bacterial sodium channel.
Depositing lab: Dan Minor. Depositing organization: University of California, San Francisco (UCSF). Publication: Unfolding of a Temperature-Sensitive Domain Controls Voltage-Gated Channel Activation. Arrigoni C, Rohaim A, Shaya D, Findeisen F, Stein RA, Nurva SR, Mishra S, Mchaourab HS, Minor DL Jr. Cell. 2016 Feb 25;164(5):922-36. doi: 10.1016/j.cell.2016.02.001. PubMed 26919429.
Backbone
  Vector backbone: pIRES
  Vector type: Mammalian Expression
Growth in bacteria
  Bacterial resistance: Kanamycin, 50 μg/mL
  Growth temperature: 37°C
  Growth strain: DH5alpha
  Copy number: High Copy
Gene/Insert
  Gene/Insert name: NaVAe1
  Species: Alkalilimnicola ehrlichii
  GenBank ID: CP000453.1
  Cloning method: Unknown
  Sequencing primers: 5′ CMV for
Terms and licenses: Academic/Nonprofit Terms; Industry Terms: Not Available to Industry
How to cite: NaVAe1 FL pIRES was a gift from Dan Minor (Addgene plasmid # 128076 ; http://n2t.net/addgene:128076 ; RRID:Addgene_128076)
